>Addgene plasmid #42189 | EGFP G protein Gamma 3(K68A,K69A,F70A,F71A) in pcDNA3.1 | depositor partial sequence | sequence record 56978 | K68A,K69A,F70A,F71A
GGGATCACTCTCGGCATGGACGAGCTGTACAAGGGTACCATGAAAGGGGAGACCCCCGTTAACAGCACTA
TGAGTATTGGTCAAGCACGCAAGATGGTGGAACAGCTTAAGATTGAGGCCAGCTTGTGCCGGATAAAGGT
GTCCAAGGCAGCAGCAGACCTGATGACATACTGTGATGCCCACGCTTGTGAGGACCCCCTCATCACTCCT
GTGCCCACTTCCGAGAACCCCTTCCGGGAGGCAGCTGCTGCTTGTGCGCTCCTCTGAGAATTCTGCAGAT
ATCCAGCACAGTGGCGGCCGCTCGAGTCTAGAGGGCCCGTTAAACCCGCTGATCAGCCTCG
