>Addgene plasmid #42189 | EGFP G protein Gamma 3(K68A,K69A,F70A,F71A) in pcDNA3.1 | addgene partial sequence | sequence record 61163 | BGH_rev
CCTCTAGACTCGAGCGGCCGCCACTGTGCTGGATATCTGCAGAATTCTCAGAGGAGCGCACAAGCAGCAG
CTGCCTCCCGGAAGGGGTTCTCGGAAGTGGGCACAGGAGTGATGAGGGGGTCCTCACAAGCGTGGGCATC
ACAGTATGTCATCAGGTCTGCTGCTGCCTTGGACACCTTTATCCGGCACAAGCTGGCCTCAATCTTAAGC
TGTTCCACCATCTTGCGTGCTTGACCAATACTCATAGTGCTGTTAACGGGGGTCTCCCCTTTCATGGTAC
CCTTGTACAGCTCGTCCATGCCGAGAGTGATCCCGGCGGCGGTCACGAACTCCAGCAGGACCATGTGATC
GCGCTTCTCGTTGGGGTCTTTGCTCAGGGCGGACTGGGTGCTCAGGTAGTGGTTGTCGGGCAGCAGCACG
GGGCCGTCGCCGATGGGGGTGTTCTGCTGGTAGTGGTCGGCGAGCTGCACGCTGCCGTCCTCGATGTTGT
GGCGGATCTTGAAGTTCACCTTGATGCCGTTCTTCTGCTTGTCGGCCATGATATAGACGTTGTGGCTGTT
GTAGTTGTACTCCAGCTTGTGCCCCAGGATGTTGCCGTCCTCCTTGAAGTCGATGCCCTTCAGCTCGATG
CGGTTCACCAGGGTGTCGCCCTCGAACTTCACCTCGGCGCGGGTCTTGTAGTTGCCGTCGTCCTTGAAGA
AGATGGTGCGCTCCTGGACGTAGCCTTCGGGCATGGCGGACTTGAAGAAGTCGTGCTGCTTCATGTGGTC
GGGGTAGCGGCTGAAGCACTGCACGCCGTAGGTCAGGGTGGTCACGAGGGTGGGCCAGGGCACGGGCAGC
TTGCCGGTGGTGCAGATGAACTTCAGGGTCAGCTTG
