[The description below was written by a language model from this plasmid's Addgene catalogue record.]
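Description:
EGFP G protein Gamma 3(K68A,K69A,F70A,F71A) in pcDNA3.1 is a mammalian expression plasmid built on the Invitrogen pcDNA3.1 backbone. It is maintained in E. coli as a high-copy plasmid under ampicillin selection. It also carries a neomycin resistance marker, so transfected mammalian cells can be selected with G418 if stable expression is wanted. No feature table accompanies the record, so backbone elements beyond those listed in the catalogue fields are not itemised. The listed T7 and BGH sequencing primers fit the usual pcDNA3.1 layout, in which a T7 promoter site and a BGH polyadenylation region flank the cloning site.

The payload is the mouse G protein gamma 3 subunit (Gng3) coding sequence, a 225 bp insert cloned between BamHI and EcoRI sites, both of which are retained. It is expressed from the CMV promoter. EGFP is fused to the N terminus of the gamma subunit, which leaves the C terminus free. This matters because gamma subunits attach to membranes through their C-terminal region. The insert carries four alanine substitutions (K68A, K69A, F70A, F71A), introduced by site-directed mutagenesis, that replace two lysines and two phenylalanines near the C-terminal end of the protein. The recorded total size equals the backbone plus the 225 bp insert, so it does not appear to account for the EGFP sequence.

The associated publication concerns how subunit-dependent membrane affinity controls translocation of G protein betagamma complexes to intracellular membranes. The construct is therefore suited to live-cell fluorescence imaging of how these C-terminal residues affect gamma 3 localisation and movement, presumably compared with the wild-type fusion.
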