Addgene plasmid #42189: EGFP G protein Gamma 3(K68A,K69A,F70A,F71A) in pcDNA3.1
Depositing lab: Narasimhan Gautam. Depositing organization: Washington University in Saint Louis. Publication: G-protein signaling leverages subunit-dependent membrane affinity to differentially control betagamma translocation to intracellular membranes. O'Neill PR, Karunarathne WK, Kalyanaraman V, Silvius JR, Gautam N. Proc Natl Acad Sci U S A. 2012 Dec 18;109(51):E3568-77. doi: 10.1073/pnas.1205345109. Epub 2012 Dec 3. PubMed 23213235.
Backbone
  Vector backbone: pcDNA3.1
  Backbone manufacturer: Invitrogen
  Backbone size w/o insert (bp): 5428
  Total vector size (bp): 5653
  Vector type: Mammalian Expression
  Selectable markers: Neomycin (select with G418)
Growth in bacteria
  Bacterial resistance: Ampicillin, 100 μg/mL
  Growth temperature: 37°C
  Growth strain: DH5alpha
  Copy number: High Copy
Gene/Insert
  Gene/Insert name: Gamma 3(K68A,K69A,F70A,F71A) (alt name: Gng3)
  Species: M. musculus (mouse)
  Insert size (bp): 225
  Mutation: K68A,K69A,F70A,F71A
  GenBank ID: NM_010316.3
  Entrez Gene: Gng3
  Promoter: CMV
  Tag / fusion protein: EGFP (N terminal on insert)
  Cloning method: Restriction Enzyme; 5′ cloning site BamH1 (not destroyed); 3′ cloning site EcoR1 (not destroyed)
  Sequencing primers: 5′ T7 primer; 3′ BGH primer
Terms and licenses: Academic/Nonprofit Terms; Industry Terms: Not Available to Industry
Depositor comments: Mutations created by using the Quik Change mutagenesis kit
How to cite: EGFP G protein Gamma 3(K68A,K69A,F70A,F71A) in pcDNA3.1 was a gift from Narasimhan Gautam (Addgene plasmid # 42189 ; http://n2t.net/addgene:42189 ; RRID:Addgene_42189)
